>Addgene plasmid #229069 | pAAV CAG Barcode7 | addgene full sequence | sequence record 455092 | Addgene NGS Result
GAAGATCCTTTGATCTTTTCTACGGGGTCTGACGCTCAGTGGAACGAAAACTCACGTTAAGGGATTTTGG
TCATGAGATTATCAAAAAGGATCTTCACCTAGATCCTTTTAAATTAAAAATGAAGTTTTAAATCAATCTA
AAGTATATATGAGTAAACTTGGTCTGACAGTTACCAATGCTTAATCAGTGAGGCACCTATCTCAGCGATC
TGTCTATTTCGTTCATCCATAGTTGCCTGACTCCCCGTCGTGTAGATAACTACGATACGGGAGGGCTTAC
CATCTGGCCCCAGTGCTGCAATGATACCGCGAGACCCACGCTCACCGGCTCCAGATTTATCAGCAATAAA
CCAGCCAGCCGGAAGGGCCGAGCGCAGAAGTGGTCCTGCAACTTTATCCGCCTCCATCCAGTCTATTAAT
TGTTGCCGGGAAGCTAGAGTAAGTAGTTCGCCAGTTAATAGTTTGCGCAACGTTGTTGCCATTGCTACAG
GCATCGTGGTGTCACGCTCGTCGTTTGGTATGGCTTCATTCAGCTCCGGTTCCCAACGATCAAGGCGAGT
TACATGATCCCCCATGTTGTGCAAAAAAGCGGTTAGCTCCTTCGGTCCTCCGATCGTTGTCAGAAGTAAG
TTGGCCGCAGTGTTATCACTCATGGTTATGGCAGCACTGCATAATTCTCTTACTGTCATGCCATCCGTAA
GATGCTTTTCTGTGACTGGTGAGTACTCAACCAAGTCATTCTGAGAATAGTGTATGCGGCGACCGAGTTG
CTCTTGCCCGGCGTCAATACGGGATAATACCGCGCCACATAGCAGAACTTTAAAAGTGCTCATCATTGGA
AAACGTTCTTCGGGGCGAAAACTCTCAAGGATCTTACCGCTGTTGAGATCCAGTTCGATGTAACCCACTC
GTGCACCCAACTGATCTTCAGCATCTTTTACTTTCACCAGCGTTTCTGGGTGAGCAAAAACAGGAAGGCA
AAATGCCGCAAAAAAGGGAATAAGGGCGACACGGAAATGTTGAATACTCATACTCTTCCTTTTTCAATAT
TATTGAAGCATTTATCAGGGTTATTGTCTCATGAGCGGATACATATTTGAATGTATTTAGAAAAATAAAC
AAATAGGGGTTCCGCGCACATTTCCCCGAAAAGTGCCACCTAAATTGTAAGCGTTAATATTTTGTTAAAA
TTCGCGTTAAATTTTTGTTAAATCAGCTCATTTTTTAACCAATAGGCCGAAATCGGCAAAATCCCTTATA
AATCAAAAGAATAGACCGAGATAGGGT
[37 nt withheld, positions 1288-1324]
AAAGAACGTGGACTCCAACGTCAAAGG
[49 nt withheld, positions 1352-1400]
T
[91 nt withheld, positions 1402-1492]
G
[124 nt withheld, positions 1494-1617]
CCCATTCGCCATTCAGGCTGCGCAACTGTTGGGAAGGGCGATCGGTGCGGGCCTCTTCGCTATTACGCCA
GCTGCGCGCTCGCTCGCTCACTGAGGCCGCCCGGGCAAAGCCCGGGCGTCGGGCGACCTTTGGTCGCCCG
GCCTCAGTGAGCGAGCGAGCGCGCAGAGAGGGAGTGGCCAACTCCATCACTAGGGGTTCCTTGTAGTTAA
TGATTAACCCGCCATGCTACTTATCTACGTAGCCATGCTCTAGGAAGAGTACCATTGACGTCAATAATGA
CGTATGTTCCCATAGTAACGCCAATAGGGACTTTCCATTGACGTCAATGGGTGGAGTATTTACGGTAAAC
TGCCCACTTGGCAGTACATCAAGTGTATCATATGCCAAGTACGCCCCCTATTGACGTCAATGACGGTAAA
TGGCCCGCCTGGCATTATGCCCAGTACATGACCTTATGGGACTTTCCTACTTGGCAGTACATCTACGTAT
TAGTCATCGCTATTACCATGGTCGAGGTGAGCCCCACGTTCTGCTTCACTCTCCCCATCTCCCCCCCCTC
CCCACCCCCAATTTTGTATTTATTTATTTTTTAATTATTTTGTGCAGCGATGGGGGCGGGGGGGGGGGGG
GGGGGCGCGCGCCGGGGGGGGGGGGGGGGGGGGGGGGGGGGGGSGGGGSGRGGCGGRGAGGTGCGGCGGC
AGCCAATCAGAGCGGCGCGCTCCGAAAGTTTCCTTTTATGGCGAGGCGGCGGCGGCGGCGGCCCTATAAA
AAGCGAAGCGCGCGGCGGGCGGGAGTCGCTGCGCGCTGCCTTCGCCCCGTGCCCCGCTCCGCCGCCGCCT
CGCGCCGCCCGCCCCGGCTCTGACTGACCGCGTTACTCCCACAGGTGAGCGGGCGGGACGGCCCTTCTCC
TCCGGGCTGTAATTAGCGCTTGGTTTAATGACGGCTTGTTTCTTTTCTGTGGCTGCGTGAAAGCCTTGAG
GGGCTCCGGGAGGGCCCTTTGTGCGGGGGGAGCGGCTCGGGGCTGTCCGCGGGGGGACGGCTGCCTTCGG
GGGGGACGGGGCAGGGCGGGGTTCGGCTTCTGGCGTGTGACCGGCGGCTCTAGAGCCTCTGCTAACCATG
TTCATGCCTTCTTCTTTTTCCTACAGCTCCTGGGCAACGTGCTGGTTATTGTGCTGTCTCATCATTTTGG
CAAAGAATTGGATCCGCCACCACTAGTGCCACCATGCGGATACTGGCAATTTGTGGACCCGTTCTCGGGT
GGGCGATTGGATTGTTCTCCGAGTGTACCGCAGCCGCTCCTCGTACAGGCTTCACCAAGAGACCCGACTG
GAGGTATTCTCCTTTCGCAATCTGGCAACAACCGCGGTTCTTCGTCTAATAATAAGCTAGCAAGCTTATC
GATAATCAACCTCTGGATTACAAAATTTGTGAAAGATTGACTGGTATTCTTAACTATGTTGCTCCTTTTA
CGCTATGTGGATACGCTGCTTTAATGCCTTTGTATCATGCTATTGCTTCCCGTATGGCTTTCATTTTCTC
CTCCTTGTATAAATCCTGGTTGCTGTCTCTTTATGAGGAGTTGTGGCCCGTTGTCAGGCAACGTGGCGTG
GTGTGCACTGTGTTTGCTGACGCAACCCCCACTGGTTGGGGCATTGCCACCACCTGTCAGCTCCTTTCCG
GGACTTTCGCTTTCCCCCTCCCTATTGCCACGGCGGAACTCATCGCCGCCTGCCTTGCCCGCTGCTGGAC
AGGGGCTCGGCTGTTGGGCACTGACAATTCCGTGGTGTTGTCGGGGAAATCATCGTCCTTTCCTTGGCTG
CTCGCCTGTGTTGCCACCTGGATTCTGCGCGGGACGTCCTTCTGCTACGTCCCTTCGGCCCTCAATCCAG
CGGACCTTCCTTCCCGCGGCCTGCTGCCGGCTCTGCGGCCTCTTCCGCGTCTTCGCCTTCGCCCTCAGAC
GAGTCGGATCTCCCTTTGGGCCGCCTCCCCGCATCGATACCGTCGACCCGGGCGGCCGCTTCGAGCAGAC
ATGATAAGATACATTGATGAGTTTGGACAAACCACAACTAGAATGCAGTGAAAAAAATGCTTTATTTGTG
AAATTTGTGATGCTATTGCTTTATTTGTAACCATTATAAGCTGCAATAAACAAGTTAACAACAACAATTG
CATTCATTTTATGTTTCAGGTTCAGGGGGAGATGTGGGAGGTTTTTTAAAGCAAGTAAAACCTCTACAAA
TGTGGTAAAATCGATAAGGATCTTCCTAGAGCATGGCTACGTAGATAAGTAGCATGGCGGGTTAATCATT
AACTACAAGGAACCCCTAGTGATGGAGTTGGCCACTCCCTCTCTGCGCGCTCGCTCACTGAGGCCGGGCG
ACCAAAGGTCGCCCGACGCCCGGGCTTTGCCCGGGCGGCCTCAGTGAGCGAGCGAGCGCGCAGCTGCATT
AATGAATCGGCCAACGCGCGGGGAGAGGCGGTTTGCGTATTGGGCGCTCTTCCGCTTCCTCGCTCACTGA
CTCGCTGCGCTCGGTCGTTCGGCTGCGGCGAGCGGTATCAGCTCACTCAAAGGCGGTAATACGGTTATCC
ACAGAATCAGGGGATAACGCAGGAAAGAACATGTGAGCAAAAGGCCAGCAAAAGGCCAGGAACCGTAAAA
AGGCCGCGTTGCTGGCGTTTTTCCATAGGCTCCGCCCCCCTGACGAGCATCACAAAAATCGACGCTCAAG
TCAGAGGTGGCGAAACCCGACAGGACTATAAAGATACCAGGCGTTTCCCCCTGGAAGCTCCCTCGTGCGC
TCTCCTGTTCCGACCCTGCCGCTTACCGGATACCTGTCCGCCTTTCTCCCTTCGGGAAGCGTGGCGCTTT
CTCATAGCTCACGCTGTAGGTATCTCAGTTCGGTGTAGGTCGTTCGCTCCAAGCTGGGCTGTGTGCACGA
ACCCCCCGTTCAGCCCGACCGCTGCGCCTTATCCGGTAACTATCGTCTTGAGTCCAACCCGGTAAGACAC
GACTTATCGCCACTGGCAGCAGCCACTGGTAACAGGATTAGCAGAGCGAGGTATGTAGGCGGTGCTACAG
AGTTCTTGAAGTGGTGGCCTAACTACGGCTACACTAGAAGAACAGTATTTGGTATCTGCGCTCTGCTGAA
GCCAGTTACCTTCGGAAAAAGAGTTGGTAGCTCTTGATCCGGCAAACAAACCACCGCTGGTAGCGGTGGT
TTTTTTGTTTGCAAGCAGCAGATTACGCGCAGAAAAAAAGGATCTCAA
Features (pLannotate 1.2.2; 16 found; start..end, strand, type, name):
    171..1031    -  CDS            AmpR: β-lactamase; bla; confers resistance to ampicillin, carbenicillin, and related antibiotics
   1032..1136    -  promoter       AmpR promoter: bla
   1189..1617    -  rep_origin     f1 ori (sequence partly withheld): f1 bacteriophage origin of replication; arrow indicates direction of (+) strand synthesis
   1622..1691    -  CDS            lacZα (fragment): LacZα fragment of β-galactosidase; lacZ fragment
   1686..1818    -  repeat_region  AAV2 ITR (fragment): inverted terminal repeat of adeno-associated virus serotype 2 inverted
   1879..2127    +  enhancer       CMV enhancer (fragment): human cytomegalovirus immediate early enhancer
   2129..2408    +  promoter       chicken β-actin promoter: No description available
   2409..2544    +  intron         hybrid intron (fragment): hybrid between chicken β-actin (CBA) and minute virus of mice (MMV) introns (Gray et al., 2011)
   2633..2763    +  intron         chimeric intron (fragment): chimera between introns from chicken β-actin and rabbit β-globin
   2761..2823    +  CDS            HBB (fragment): HBB_LEPEU - Experimental evidence at protein level: Swiss-Prot protein existence level 1. Involved in oxygen transport from the lung to the various peripheral tissues. From Lepus europaeus (European hare).
   3021..3609    +  misc_feature   WPRE: woodchuck hepatitis virus posttranscriptional regulatory element
   3652..3773    -  polyA_signal   SV40 poly(A) signal: SV40 polyadenylation signal
   3796..3864    -  CDS            large T antigen (fragment): large T antigen from SV40 (simian virus 40)
   3935..4064    +  repeat_region  AAV2 ITR: inverted terminal repeat of adeno-associated virus serotype 2 inverted
   4058..4114    -  CDS            lacI (fragment): lac repressor; lacI; The lac repressor binds to the lac operator to inhibit transcription in E. coli. This inhibition can be relieved by adding lactose or isopropyl-β-D-thiogalactopyranoside (IPTG).
   4297..4885    -  rep_origin     ori: high-copy-number ColE1/pMB1/pBR322/pUC origin of replication
