[The description below was written by a language model from this plasmid's Addgene catalogue record and pLannotate feature annotations shown in this document.]
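Description:
pAAV CAG Barcode7 is an adeno-associated virus transfer plasmid of about 4.9 kb, built on a pAAV backbone and intended for packaging a short expressed barcode sequence into recombinant AAV. In bacteria it is maintained by a high-copy ColE1/pUC-type origin and selected through the β-lactamase (AmpR) gene under its native promoter. An f1 phage origin is also present. The small lacZα and lacI fragments next to the ITRs appear to be backbone remnants rather than functional parts. The record lists a recombination-deficient host strain, a common choice for protecting the repeat-rich AAV2 inverted terminal repeats. One of the two ITRs is annotated only as a fragment.

Between the two AAV2 ITRs, which supply the signals for genome replication and encapsidation, sits a CAG-type expression cassette. It comprises a partial CMV immediate-early enhancer, the chicken β-actin promoter, and chimeric β-actin/β-globin intron sequence. The short "HBB" hit at the intron's end most likely reflects its rabbit β-globin portion. The feature table leaves a gap of roughly 200 nt between the intron and the WPRE. This is where the barcode would be expected to lie, although it is not itself annotated. The depositor notes that the barcode sequence was entered in the catalogue's gRNA field, so it is not a guide RNA or shRNA. Downstream, the WPRE enhances transcript stability and expression, and an SV40 polyadenylation signal terminates the message. No fluorescent reporter or protein tag is annotated.

The stated purpose is expression mapping. This is consistent with a strongly and broadly transcribed RNA barcode that marks transduced cells for detection at the transcript level. The numbering suggests it belongs to a series of similarly designed barcoded vectors, though the record gives no further detail on the readout method.
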