Addgene plasmid #229069: pAAV CAG Barcode7
Purpose: Expression mapping
Depositing lab: Scott Sternson. Depositing organization: University of California, San Diego (UCSD).
Backbone
  Vector backbone: pAAV
  Vector type: AAV
Growth in bacteria
  Bacterial resistance: Ampicillin, 100 μg/mL
  Growth temperature: 37°C
  Growth strain: NEB Stable
  Copy number: Unknown
Gene/Insert
  Gene/Insert name: CAG Barcode7
  gRNA/shRNA sequence: ATGCGGATACTGGCAATTTGTGGACCCGTTCTCGGGTGGGCGATTGGATTGTTCTCCGAGTGTACCGCAGCCGCTCCTCGTACAGGCTTCACCAAGAGACCCGACTGGAGGTATTCTCCTTTCGCAATCTGGCAACAACCGCGGTTCTTCGTCTAATAATAA
Terms and licenses: Academic/Nonprofit Terms; Industry Terms: Not Available to Industry
Depositor comments: Barcode sequence listed in "gRNA sequence" field.
How to cite: pAAV CAG Barcode7 was a gift from Scott Sternson (Addgene plasmid # 229069 ; http://n2t.net/addgene:229069 ; RRID:Addgene_229069)
